Addgene plasmid #76987: STK33 gRNA (BRDN0001148596)
Purpose: 3rd generation lentiviral gRNA plasmid targeting human STK33
Depositing lab: John Doench & David Root. Depositing organization: Broad Institute. Publication: Optimized sgRNA design to maximize activity and minimize off-target effects of CRISPR-Cas9. Doench JG, Fusi N, Sullender M, Hegde M, Vaimberg EW, Donovan KF, Smith I, Tothova Z, Wilen C, Orchard R, Virgin HW, Listgarten J, Root DE. Nat Biotechnol. 2016 Jan 18. doi: 10.1038/nbt.3437. PubMed 26780180.
Backbone
  Vector backbone: lentiGuide-Puro
  Backbone manufacturer: Zhang Lab (Addgene plasmid # 52963)
  Vector type: Mammalian Expression, Lentiviral, CRISPR
  Selectable markers: Puromycin
Growth in bacteria
  Bacterial resistance: Ampicillin, 100 μg/mL
  Growth temperature: 37°C
  Growth strain: DH5alpha
  Copy number: High Copy
Gene/Insert
  Gene/Insert name: STK33 (alt names: STK33; NM_001289058.1)
  gRNA/shRNA sequence: CCTCACAAAGCTCCATCACA
  Species: H. sapiens (human)
  Entrez Gene: STK33
  Promoter: hU6
  Cloning method: Unknown
  Sequencing primers: 5′ U6-F; 3′ pS2-R
Terms and licenses: Academic/Nonprofit Terms; Industry Terms: Not Available to Industry
Depositor comments: The gRNA was designed to target the following Genbank reference sequence(s): NM_001289058.1,NM_001289059.1,NM_001289061.1,NM_030906.3. Note that this plasmid does NOT contain Cas9. It should be used in conjunction with lentiCas9-Blast (Addgene #52962) or otherwise with cell lines already expressing Cas9. Browse the full kinome gRNA library at http://www.addgene.org/pooled-library/broadgpp-human-kinome/ or visit http://www.broadinstitute.org/rnai/public/ for detailed protocols and information.
How to cite: STK33 gRNA (BRDN0001148596) was a gift from John Doench & David Root (Addgene plasmid # 76987 ; http://n2t.net/addgene:76987 ; RRID:Addgene_76987)
