[The description below was written by a language model from this plasmid's Addgene catalogue record and pLannotate feature annotations shown in this document.]
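Description:
STK33 gRNA (BRDN0001148596) is a third-generation lentiviral guide RNA plasmid built on the lentiGuide-Puro backbone and designed to target human STK33, a serine/threonine kinase gene. It belongs to a set of kinome-directed guides designed with optimized sgRNA rules. In bacteria the roughly 8.3 kb plasmid is maintained at high copy through a ColE1/pUC-type origin and selected with ampicillin via the β-lactamase gene. An f1 origin, lac promoter/operator remnants and T7/T3 promoters are carried over from the cloning backbone.

The lentiviral transfer cassette begins with an RSV promoter fused to a truncated HIV-1 5' LTR, which makes genomic RNA production in packaging cells independent of Tat. It continues with the Ψ packaging signal, a partial gag fragment, the RRE for Rev-dependent nuclear export and a cPPT/CTS element that aids nuclear import. The cassette ends in a ΔU3 self-inactivating 3' LTR, followed by an SV40 polyadenylation signal and SV40 origin. Within this frame, a human U6 RNA polymerase III promoter drives the STK33-specific spacer joined to the Streptococcus pyogenes Cas9 gRNA scaffold. A separate EF-1α promoter with its intron A expresses puromycin N-acetyltransferase, allowing puromycin selection of transduced mammalian cells, and a WPRE downstream enhances transcript expression.

The plasmid does not encode Cas9, so it is meant to be used alongside a separate Cas9 lentiviral vector or in cells that already express Cas9, where stable guide delivery directs cleavage and disruption of STK33 for loss-of-function studies. According to the depositor, the guide was designed against several STK33 reference transcripts.
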