Features (pLannotate 1.2.2; 29 found; start..end, strand, type, name):
     14..80      +  CDS            small t antigen (fragment): SV40 (simian virus 40) small t antigen
    106..317     +  promoter       EF-1α core promoter: core promoter for human elongation factor EF-1α
    318..1256    +  intron         EF-1α intron A: intron upstream of the start codon of human EF-1α
   1278..1877    +  CDS            PuroR (fragment): puromycin N-acetyltransferase; pac from Streptomyces; confers resistance to puromycin
   1893..2481    +  misc_feature   WPRE: woodchuck hepatitis virus posttranscriptional regulatory element
   2532..2551    +  misc_feature   cPPT/CTS (fragment): central polypurine tract and central termination sequence of HIV-1
   2553..2786    +  LTR            3' LTR (ΔU3): self-inactivating 3' long terminal repeat (LTR) from HIV-1
   2864..2985    +  polyA_signal   SV40 poly(A) signal: SV40 polyadenylation signal
   3025..3160    +  rep_origin     SV40 ori: SV40 origin of replication
   3181..3199    -  promoter       T7 promoter: promoter for bacteriophage T7 RNA polymerase
   3207..3362    +  CDS            lacZα (fragment): LacZα fragment of β-galactosidase; lacZ fragment
   3367..3795    +  rep_origin     f1 ori (sequence partly withheld): f1 bacteriophage origin of replication; arrow indicates direction of (+) strand synthesis
   3848..3952    +  promoter       AmpR promoter: bla
   3953..4813    +  CDS            AmpR: β-lactamase; bla; confers resistance to ampicillin, carbenicillin, and related antibiotics
   4984..5572    +  rep_origin     ori: high-copy-number ColE1/pMB1/pBR322/pUC origin of replication
   5755..5847    +  CDS            lacI (fragment): lac repressor; lacI; The lac repressor binds to the lac operator to inhibit transcription in E. coli. This inhibition can be relieved by adding lactose or isopropyl-β-D-thiogalactopyranoside (IPTG).
   5860..5881    +  protein_bind   CAP binding site: CAP binding activates transcription in the presence of cAMP. E. coli catabolite activator protein
   5896..5926    +  promoter       lac promoter: promoter for the E. coli lac operon
   5934..5950    +  protein_bind   lac operator: The lac repressor binds to the lac operator to inhibit transcription in E. coli. This inhibition can be relieved by adding lactose or isopropyl-β-D-thiogalactopyranoside (IPTG). lac repressor encoded by lacI
   5995..6013    +  promoter       T3 promoter: promoter for bacteriophage T3 RNA polymerase
   6041..6267    +  promoter       RSV promoter: Rous sarcoma virus enhancer/promoter
   6268..6448    +  LTR            5' LTR (truncated): truncated 5' long terminal repeat (LTR) from HIV-1
   6495..6620    +  misc_feature   HIV-1 Ψ: packaging signal of human immunodeficiency virus type 1
   6604..6967    +  CDS            HIV-1 gag (fragment): gag protein from human immunodeficiency virus 1; gag
   7113..7346    +  misc_feature   RRE: The Rev response element (RRE) of HIV-1 allows for Rev-dependent mRNA export from the nucleus to the cytoplasm.
   7723..7749    +  CDS            Rev (fragment): human immunodeficiency virus 1 (HIV-1) Rev protein; rev; enhances nuclear export of unspliced and incompletely spliced viral mRNAs
   7753..7993    +  promoter       U6 promoter: RNA polymerase III promoter for human U6 snRNA
   8023..8098    +  misc_RNA       gRNA scaffold: guide RNA scaffold for the Streptococcus pyogenes CRISPR/Cas9 system
   8154..8271    +  misc_feature   cPPT/CTS: central polypurine tract and central termination sequence of HIV-1
>Addgene plasmid #76987 | STK33 gRNA (BRDN0001148596) | addgene full sequence | sequence record 186894 | Addgene Assembled Sequence
CCCGGGTGCAAAGATGGATAAAGTTTTAAACAGAGAGGAATCTTTGCAGCTAATGGACCTTCTAGGTCTT
GAAAGGAGTGGGAATTGGCTCCGGTGCCCGTCAGTGGGCAGAGCGCACATCGCCCACAGTCCCCGAGAAG
TTGGGGGGAGGGGTCGGCAATTGATCCGGTGCCTAGAGAAGGTGGCGCGGGGTAAACTGGGAAAGTGATG
TCGTGTACTGGCTCCGCCTTTTTCCCGAGGGTGGGGGAGAACCGTATATAAGTGCAGTAGTCGCCGTGAA
CGTTCTTTTTCGCAACGGGTTTGCCGCCAGAACACAGGTAAGTGCCGTGTGTGGTTCCCGCGGGCCTGGC
CTCTTTACGGGTTATGGCCCTTGCGTGCCTTGAATTACTTCCACCTGGCTGCAGTACGTGATTCTTGATC
CCGAGCTTCGGGTTGGAAGTGGGTGGGAGAGTTCGAGGCCTTGCGCTTAAGGAGCCCCTTCGCCTCGTGC
TTGAGTTGAGGCCTGGCCTGGGCGCTGGGGCCGCCGCGTGCGAATCTGGTGGCACCTTCGCGCCTGTCTC
GCTGCTTTCGATAAGTCTCTAGCCATTTAAAATTTTTGATGACCTGCTGCGACGCTTTTTTTCTGGCAAG
ATAGTCTTGTAAATGCGGGCCAAGATCTGCACACTGGTATTTCGGTTTTTGGGGCCGCGGGCGGCGACGG
GGCCCGTGCGTCCCAGCGCACATGTTCGGCGAGGCGGGGCCTGCGAGCGCGGCCACCGAGAATCGGACGG
GGGTAGTCTCAAGCTGGCCGGCCTGCTCTGGTGCCTGGCCTCGCGCCGCCGTGTATCGCCCCGCCCTGGG
CGGCAAGGCTGGCCCGGTCGGCACCAGTTGCGTGAGCGGAAAGATGGCCGCTTCCCGGCCCTGCTGCAGG
GAGCTCAAAATGGAGGACGCGGCGCTCGGGAGAGCGGGCGGGTGAGTCACCCACACAAAGGAAAAGGGCC
TTTCCGTCCTCAGCCGTCGCTTCATGTGACTCCACGGAGTACCGGGCGCCGTCCAGGCACCTCGATTAGT
TCTCGAGCTTTTGGAGTACGTCGTCTTTAGGTTGGGGGGAGGGGTTTTATGCGATGGAGTTTCCCCACAC
TGAGTGGGTGGAGACTGAAGTTAGGCCAGCTTGGCACTTGATGTAATTCTCCTTGGAATTTGCCCTTTTT
GAGTTTGGATCTTGGTTCATTCTCAAGCCTCAGACAGTGGTTCAAAGTTTTTTTCTTCCATTTCAGGTGT
CGTGACGTACGGCCACCATGACCGAGTACAAGCCCACGGTGCGCCTCGCCACCCGCGACGACGTCCCCAG
GGCCGTACGCACCCTCGCCGCCGCGTTCGCCGACTACCCCGCCACGCGCCACACCGTCGATCCGGACCGC
CACATCGAGCGGGTCACCGAGCTGCAAGAACTCTTCCTCACGCGCGTCGGGCTCGACATCGGCAAGGTGT
GGGTCGCGGACGACGGCGCCGCCGTGGCGGTCTGGACCACGCCGGAGAGCGTCGAAGCGGGGGCGGTGTT
CGCCGAGATCGGCCCGCGCATGGCCGAGTTGAGCGGTTCCCGGCTGGCCGCGCAGCAACAGATGGAAGGC
CTCCTGGCGCCGCACCGGCCCAAGGAGCCCGCGTGGTTCCTGGCCACCGTCGGAGTCTCGCCCGACCACC
AGGGCAAGGGTCTGGGCAGCGCCGTCGTGCTCCCCGGAGTGGAGGCGGCCGAGCGCGCCGGGGTGCCCGC
CTTCCTGGAGACCTCCGCGCCCCGCAACCTCCCCTTCTACGAGCGGCTCGGCTTCACCGTCACCGCCGAC
GTCGAGGTGCCCGAAGGACCGCGCACCTGGTGCATGACCCGCAAGCCCGGTGCCTGAACGCGTTAAGTCG
ACAATCAACCTCTGGATTACAAAATTTGTGAAAGATTGACTGGTATTCTTAACTATGTTGCTCCTTTTAC
GCTATGTGGATACGCTGCTTTAATGCCTTTGTATCATGCTATTGCTTCCCGTATGGCTTTCATTTTCTCC
TCCTTGTATAAATCCTGGTTGCTGTCTCTTTATGAGGAGTTGTGGCCCGTTGTCAGGCAACGTGGCGTGG
TGTGCACTGTGTTTGCTGACGCAACCCCCACTGGTTGGGGCATTGCCACCACCTGTCAGCTCCTTTCCGG
GACTTTCGCTTTCCCCCTCCCTATTGCCACGGCGGAACTCATCGCCGCCTGCCTTGCCCGCTGCTGGACA
GGGGCTCGGCTGTTGGGCACTGACAATTCCGTGGTGTTGTCGGGGAAATCATCGTCCTTTCCTTGGCTGC
TCGCCTGTGTTGCCACCTGGATTCTGCGCGGGACGTCCTTCTGCTACGTCCCTTCGGCCCTCAATCCAGC
GGACCTTCCTTCCCGCGGCCTGCTGCCGGCTCTGCGGCCTCTTCCGCGTCTTCGCCTTCGCCCTCAGACG
AGTCGGATCTCCCTTTGGGCCGCCTCCCCGCGTCGACTTTAAGACCAATGACTTACAAGGCAGCTGTAGA
TCTTAGCCACTTTTTAAAAGAAAAGGGGGGACTGGAAGGGCTAATTCACTCCCAACGAAGACAAGATCTG
CTTTTTGCTTGTACTGGGTCTCTCTGGTTAGACCAGATCTGAGCCTGGGAGCTCTCTGGCTAACTAGGGA
ACCCACTGCTTAAGCCTCAATAAAGCTTGCCTTGAGTGCTTCAAGTAGTGTGTGCCCGTCTGTTGTGTGA
CTCTGGTAACTAGAGATCCCTCAGACCCTTTTAGTCAGTGTGGAAAATCTCTAGCAGTACGTATAGTAGT
TCATGTCATCTTATTATTCAGTATTTATAACTTGCAAAGAAATGAATATCAGAGAGTGAGAGGAACTTGT
TTATTGCAGCTTATAATGGTTACAAATAAAGCAATAGCATCACAAATTTCACAAATAAAGCATTTTTTTC
ACTGCATTCTAGTTGTGGTTTGTCCAAACTCATCAATGTATCTTATCATGTCTGGCTCTAGCTATCCCGC
CCCTAACTCCGCCCATCCCGCCCCTAACTCCGCCCAGTTCCGCCCATTCTCCGCCCCATGGCTGACTAAT
TTTTTTTATTTATGCAGAGGCCGAGGCCGCCTCGGCCTCTGAGCTATTCCAGAAGTAGTGAGGAGGCTTT
TTTGGAGGCCTAGGGACGTACCCAATTCGCCCTATAGTGAGTCGTATTACGCGCGCTCACTGGCCGTCGT
TTTACAACGTCGTGACTGGGAAAACCCTGGCGTTACCCAACTTAATCGCCTTGCAGCACATCCCCCTTTC
GCCAGCTGGCGTAATAGCGAAGAGGCCCGCACCGATCGCCCTTCCCAACAGTTGCGCAGCCTGAATGGCG
AATGGG
[124 nt withheld, positions 3367-3490]
C
[91 nt withheld, positions 3492-3582]
A
[49 nt withheld, positions 3584-3632]
CCTTTGACGTTGGAGTCCACGTTCTTT
[37 nt withheld, positions 3660-3696]
ACCCTATCTCGGTCTATTCTTTTGATTTATAAGGGATTTTGCCGATTTCGGCCTATTGGTTAAAAAATGA
GCTGATTTAACAAAAATTTAACGCGAATTTTAACAAAATATTAACGCTTACAATTTAGGTGGCACTTTTC
GGGGAAATGTGCGCGGAACCCCTATTTGTTTATTTTTCTAAATACATTCAAATATGTATCCGCTCATGAG
ACAATAACCCTGATAAATGCTTCAATAATATTGAAAAAGGAAGAGTATGAGTATTCAACATTTCCGTGTC
GCCCTTATTCCCTTTTTTGCGGCATTTTGCCTTCCTGTTTTTGCTCACCCAGAAACGCTGGTGAAAGTAA
AAGATGCTGAAGATCAGTTGGGTGCACGAGTGGGTTACATCGAACTGGATCTCAACAGCGGTAAGATCCT
TGAGAGTTTTCGCCCCGAAGAACGTTTTCCAATGATGAGCACTTTTAAAGTTCTGCTATGTGGCGCGGTA
TTATCCCGTATTGACGCCGGGCAAGAGCAACTCGGTCGCCGCATACACTATTCTCAGAATGACTTGGTTG
AGTACTCACCAGTCACAGAAAAGCATCTTACGGATGGCATGACAGTAAGAGAATTATGCAGTGCTGCCAT
AACCATGAGTGATAACACTGCGGCCAACTTACTTCTGACAACGATCGGAGGACCGAAGGAGCTAACCGCT
TTTTTGCACAACATGGGGGATCATGTAACTCGCCTTGATCGTTGGGAACCGGAGCTGAATGAAGCCATAC
CAAACGACGAGCGTGACACCACGATGCCTGTAGCAATGGCAACAACGTTGCGCAAACTATTAACTGGCGA
ACTACTTACTCTAGCTTCCCGGCAACAATTAATAGACTGGATGGAGGCGGATAAAGTTGCAGGACCACTT
CTGCGCTCGGCCCTTCCGGCTGGCTGGTTTATTGCTGATAAATCTGGAGCCGGTGAGCGTGGGTCTCGCG
GTATCATTGCAGCACTGGGGCCAGATGGTAAGCCCTCCCGTATCGTAGTTATCTACACGACGGGGAGTCA
GGCAACTATGGATGAACGAAATAGACAGATCGCTGAGATAGGTGCCTCACTGATTAAGCATTGGTAACTG
TCAGACCAAGTTTACTCATATATACTTTAGATTGATTTAAAACTTCATTTTTAATTTAAAAGGATCTAGG
TGAAGATCCTTTTTGATAATCTCATGACCAAAATCCCTTAACGTGAGTTTTCGTTCCACTGAGCGTCAGA
CCCCGTAGAAAAGATCAAAGGATCTTCTTGAGATCCTTTTTTTCTGCGCGTAATCTGCTGCTTGCAAACA
AAAAAACCACCGCTACCAGCGGTGGTTTGTTTGCCGGATCAAGAGCTACCAACTCTTTTTCCGAAGGTAA
CTGGCTTCAGCAGAGCGCAGATACCAAATACTGTTCTTCTAGTGTAGCCGTAGTTAGGCCACCACTTCAA
GAACTCTGTAGCACCGCCTACATACCTCGCTCTGCTAATCCTGTTACCAGTGGCTGCTGCCAGTGGCGAT
AAGTCGTGTCTTACCGGGTTGGACTCAAGACGATAGTTACCGGATAAGGCGCAGCGGTCGGGCTGAACGG
GGGGTTCGTGCACACAGCCCAGCTTGGAGCGAACGACCTACACCGAACTGAGATACCTACAGCGTGAGCT
ATGAGAAAGCGCCACGCTTCCCGAAGGGAGAAAGGCGGACAGGTATCCGGTAAGCGGCAGGGTCGGAACA
GGAGAGCGCACGAGGGAGCTTCCAGGGGGAAACGCCTGGTATCTTTATAGTCCTGTCGGGTTTCGCCACC
TCTGACTTGAGCGTCGATTTTTGTGATGCTCGTCAGGGGGGCGGAGCCTATGGAAAAACGCCAGCAACGC
GGCCTTTTTACGGTTCCTGGCCTTTTGCTGGCCTTTTGCTCACATGTTCTTTCCTGCGTTATCCCCTGAT
TCTGTGGATAACCGTATTACCGCCTTTGAGTGAGCTGATACCGCTCGCCGCAGCCGAACGACCGAGCGCA
GCGAGTCAGTGAGCGAGGAAGCGGAAGAGCGCCCAATACGCAAACCGCCTCTCCCCGCGCGTTGGCCGAT
TCATTAATGCAGCTGGCACGACAGGTTTCCCGACTGGAAAGCGGGCAGTGAGCGCAACGCAATTAATGTG
AGTTAGCTCACTCATTAGGCACCCCAGGCTTTACACTTTATGCTTCCGGCTCGTATGTTGTGTGGAATTG
TGAGCGGATAACAATTTCACACAGGAAACAGCTATGACCATGATTACGCCAAGCGCGCAATTAACCCTCA
CTAAAGGGAACAAAAGCTGGAGCTGCAAGCTTAATGTAGTCTTATGCAATACTCTTGTAGTCTTGCAACA
TGGTAACGATGAGTTAGCAACATGCCTTACAAGGAGAGAAAAAGCACCGTGCATGCCGATTGGTGGAAGT
AAGGTGGTACGATCGTGCCTTATTAGGAAGGCAACAGACGGGTCTGACATGGATTGGACGAACCACTGAA
TTGCCGCATTGCAGAGATATTGTATTTAAGTGCCTAGCTCGATACATAAACGGGTCTCTCTGGTTAGACC
AGATCTGAGCCTGGGAGCTCTCTGGCTAACTAGGGAACCCACTGCTTAAGCCTCAATAAAGCTTGCCTTG
AGTGCTTCAAGTAGTGTGTGCCCGTCTGTTGTGTGACTCTGGTAACTAGAGATCCCTCAGACCCTTTTAG
TCAGTGTGGAAAATCTCTAGCAGTGGCGCCCGAACAGGGACTTGAAAGCGAAAGGGAAACCAGAGGAGCT
CTCTCGACGCAGGACTCGGCTTGCTGAAGCGCGCACGGCAAGAGGCGAGGGGCGGCGACTGGTGAGTACG
CCAAAAATTTTGACTAGCGGAGGCTAGAAGGAGAGAGATGGGTGCGAGAGCGTCAGTATTAAGCGGGGGA
GAATTAGATCGCGATGGGAAAAAATTCGGTTAAGGCCAGGGGGAAAGAAAAAATATAAATTAAAACATAT
AGTATGGGCAAGCAGGGAGCTAGAACGATTCGCAGTTAATCCTGGCCTGTTAGAAACATCAGAAGGCTGT
AGACAAATACTGGGACAGCTACAACCATCCCTTCAGACAGGATCAGAAGAACTTAGATCATTATATAATA
CAGTAGCAACCCTCTATTGTGTGCATCAAAGGATAGAGATAAAAGACACCAAGGAAGCTTTAGACAAGAT
AGAGGAAGAGCAAAACAAAAGTAAGACCACCGCACAGCAAGCGGCCGCTGATCTTCAGACCTGGAGGAGG
AGATATGAGGGACAATTGGAGAAGTGAATTATATAAATATAAAGTAGTAAAAATTGAACCATTAGGAGTA
GCACCCACCAAGGCAAAGAGAAGAGTGGTGCAGAGAGAAAAAAGAGCAGTGGGAATAGGAGCTTTGTTCC
TTGGGTTCTTGGGAGCAGCAGGAAGCACTATGGGCGCAGCGTCAATGACGCTGACGGTACAGGCCAGACA
ATTATTGTCTGGTATAGTGCAGCAGCAGAACAATTTGCTGAGGGCTATTGAGGCGCAACAGCATCTGTTG
CAACTCACAGTCTGGGGCATCAAGCAGCTCCAGGCAAGAATCCTGGCTGTGGAAAGATACCTAAAGGATC
AACAGCTCCTGGGGATTTGGGGTTGCTCTGGAAAACTCATTTGCACCACTGCTGTGCCTTGGAATGCTAG
TTGGAGTAATAAATCTCTGGAACAGATTTGGAATCACACGACCTGGATGGAGTGGGACAGAGAAATTAAC
AATTACACAAGCTTAATACACTCCTTAATTGAAGAATCGCAAAACCAGCAAGAAAAGAATGAACAAGAAT
TATTGGAATTAGATAAATGGGCAAGTTTGTGGAATTGGTTTAACATAACAAATTGGCTGTGGTATATAAA
ATTATTCATAATGATAGTAGGAGGCTTGGTAGGTTTAAGAATAGTTTTTGCTGTACTTTCTATAGTGAAT
AGAGTTAGGCAGGGATATTCACCATTATCGTTTCAGACCCACCTCCCAACCCCGAGGGGACCCAGAGAGG
GCCTATTTCCCATGATTCCTTCATATTTGCATATACGATACAAGGCTGTTAGAGAGATAATTAGAATTAA
TTTGACTGTAAACACAAAGATATTAGTACAAAATACGTGACGTAGAAAGTAATAATTTCTTGGGTAGTTT
GCAGTTTTAAAATTATGTTTTAAAATGGACTATCATATGCTTACCGTAACTTGAAAGTATTTCGATTTCT
TGGCTTTATATATCTTGTGGAAAGGACGAAACACCGCCTCACAAAGCTCCATCACAGTTTTAGAGCTAGA
AATAGCAAGTTAAAATAAGGCTAGTCCGTTATCAACTTGAAAAAGTGGCACCGAGTCGGTGCTTTTTTAA
GCTTGGCGTAACTAGATCTTGAGACAAATGGCAGTATTCATCCACAATTTTAAAAGAAAAGGGGGGATTG
GGGGGTACAGTGCAGGGGAAAGAATAGTAGACATAATAGCAACAGACATACAAACTAAAGAATTACAAAA
ACAAATTACAAAAATTCAAAATTTTCGGGTTTATTACAGGGACAGCAGAGATCCACTTTGGCGCCGGCTC
GAGGGGG
