>Addgene plasmid #76987 | STK33 gRNA (BRDN0001148596) | depositor partial sequence | sequence record 144447 | Target Sequence
CCTCACAAAGCTCCATCACA
