>Addgene plasmid #76987 | STK33 gRNA (BRDN0001148596) | addgene partial sequence | sequence record 186893 | hU6-F
TAGAAAGTAATAATTTCTTGGGTAGTTTGCAGTTTTAAAATTATGTTTTAAAATGGACTATCATATGCTT
ACCGTAACTTGAAAGTATTTCGATTTCTTGGCTTTATATATCTTGTGGAAAGGACGAAACACCGCCTCAC
AAAGCTCCATCACAGTTTTAGAGCTAGAAATAGCAAGTTAAAATAAGGCTAGTCCGTTATCAACTTGAAA
AAGTGGCACCGAGTCGGTGCTTTTTTAAGCTTGGCGTAACTAGATCTTGAGACAAATGGCAGTATTCATC
CACAATTTTAAAAGAAAAGGGGGGATTGGGGGGTACAGTGCAGGGGAAAGAATAGTAGACATAATAGCAA
CAGACATACAAACTAAAGAATTACAAAAACAAATTACAAAAATTCAAAATTTTCGGGTTTATTACAGGGA
CAGCAGAGATCCACTTTGGCGCCGGCTCGAGGGGGCCCGGGTGCAAAGATGGATAAAGTTTTAAACAGAG
AGGAATCTTTGCAGCTAATGGACCTTCTAGGTCTTGAAAGGAGTGGGAATTGGCTCCGGTGCCCGTCAGT
GGGCAGAGCG
